>Addgene plasmid #227536 | pEPMS1CB0011 | addgene full sequence | sequence record 455190 | Addgene NGS Result
GCAATTGTCTTCTGCACGAAGTGGTTTAAACTATCAGTGTTTGACAGGATATATTGGCGGGTAAACCTAA
GAGAAAAGAGCGTTTATTAGAATAATCGGATATTTAAAAGGGCGTGAAAAGGTTTATCCGTTCGTCCATT
TGTATGTGCATGCCAACCACAGGGTTCCCCAGATCAGGCGCTGGCTGCTGAACCCCCAGCCGGAACTGAC
CCCACAAGGCCCTAGCGTTTGCAATGCACCAGGTCATCATTGACCCAGGCGTGTTCCACCAGGCCGCTGC
CTCGCAACTCTTCGCAGGCTTCGCCGACCTGCTCGCGCCACTTCTTCACGCGGGTGGAATCCGATCCGCA
CATGAGGCGGAAGGTTTCCAGCTTGAGCGGGTACGGCTCCCGGTGCGAGCTGAAATAGTCGAACATCCGT
CGGGCCGTCGGCGACAGCTTGCGGTACTTCTCCCATATGAATTTCGTGTAGTGGTCGCCAGCAAACAGCA
CGACGATTTCCTCGTCGATCAGGACCTGGCAACGGGACGTTTTCTTGCCACGGTCCAGGACGCGGAAGCG
GTGCAGCAGCGACACCGATTCCAGGTGCCCAACGCGGTCGGACGTGAAGCCCATCGCCGTCGCCTGTAGG
CGCGACAGGCATTCCTCGGCCTTCGTGTAATACCGGCCATTGATCGACCAGCCCAGGTCCTGGCAAAGCT
CGTAGAACGTGAAGGTGATCGGCTCGCCGATAGGGGTGCGCTTCGCGTACTCCAACACCTGCTGCCACAC
CAGTTCGTCATCGTCGGCCCGCAGCTCGACGCCGGTGTAGGTGATCTTCACGTCCTTGTTGACGTGGAAA
ATGACCTTGTTTTGCAGCGCCTCGCGCGGGATTTTCTTGTTGCGCGTGGTGAACAGGGCAGAGCGGGCCG
TGTCGTTTGGCATCGCTCGCATCGTGTCCGGCCACGGCGCAATATCGAACAAGGAAAGCTGCATTTCCTT
GATCTGCTGCTTCGTGTGTTTCAGCAACGCGGCCTGCTTGGCCTCGCTGACCTGTTTTGCCAGGTCCTCG
CCGGCGGTTTTTCGCTTCTTGGTCGTCATAGTTCCTCGCGTGTCGATGGTCATCGACTTCGCCAAACCTG
CCGCCTCCTGTTCAAGACGACGCGAACGCTCCACGGCGGCCGATGGCGCGGGCAGGGCAGGGGGAGCCAG
TTGCACGCTGTCGCGCTCGATCTTGGCCGTAGCTTGCTGGACCATCGAGCCGACGGACTGGAAGGTTTCG
CGGGGCGCACGCATGACGGTGCGGCTTGCGATGGTTTCGGCATCCTCGGCGGAAAACCCCGCGTCGATCA
GTTCTTGCCTGTATGCCTTCCGGTCAAACGTCCGATTCATTCACCCTCCTTGCGGGATTGCCCCGACTCA
CGCCGGGGCAATGTGCCCTTATTCCTGATTTGACCCGCCTGGTGCCTTGGTGTCCAGATAATCCACCTTA
TCGGCAATGAAGTCGGTCCCGTAGACCGTCTGGCCGTCCTTCTCGTACTTGGTATTCCGAATCTTGCCCT
GCACGAATACCAGCGACCCCTTGCCCAAATACTTGCCGTGGGCCTCGGCCTGAGAGCCAAAACACTTGAT
GCGGAAGAAGTCGGTGCGCTCCTGCTTGTCGCCGGCATCGTTGCGCCACATCTAGGATCTGCCAGGAACC
GTAAAAAGGCCGCGTTGCTGGCGTTTTTCCATAGGCTCCGCCCCCCTGACGAGCATCACAAAAATCGACG
CTCAAGTCAGAGGTGGCGAAACCCGACAGGACTATAAAGATACCAGGCGTTTCCCCCTGGAAGCTCCCTC
GTGCGCTCTCCTGTTCCGACCCTGCCGCTTACCGGATACCTGTCCGCCTTTCTCCCTTCGGGAAGCGTGG
CGCTTTCTCATAGCTCACGCTGTAGGTATCTCAGTTCGGTGTAGGTCGTTCGCTCCAAGCTGGGCTGTGT
GCACGAACCCCCCGTTCAGCCCGACCGCTGCGCCTTATCCGGTAACTATCGTCTTGAGTCCAACCCGGTA
AGACACGACTTATCGCCACTGGCAGCAGCCACTGGTAACAGGATTAGCAGAGCGAGGTATGTAGGCGGTG
CTACAGAGTTCTTGAAGTGGTGGCCTAACTACGGCTACACTAGAAGAACAGTATTTGGTATCTGCGCTCT
GCTGAAGCCAGTTACCTTCGGAAAAAGAGTTGGTAGCTCTTGATCCGGCAAACAAACCACCGCTGGTAGC
GGTGGTTTTTTTGTTTGCAAGCAGCAGATTACGCGCAGAAAAAAAGGATCTCAAGAAGATCCTTTGATCT
TTTCTACGGGGTCTGACGCTCAGTGGAACGAAAACTCACGTTAAGGGATTTTGGTCATGAGATTATCAAA
AAGGATCTTCACCTAGATCCTTTTAAATTAAAAATGAAGTTTTAAATCAATCTAAAGTATATATGAGTAA
ACTTGGTCTGACAGTTACCAATGCTTAATCAGTGAGGCACCTATCTCAGCGATCTGTCTATTTCGTTCAT
CCATAGTTGCCTGACTCCCCGTCGTGTAGATAACTACGATACGGGAGGGCTTACCATCTGGCCCCAGTGC
TGCAATGATACCGCGAGAACCACGCTCACCGGCTCCAGATTTATCAGCAATAAACCAGCCAGCCGGAAGG
GCCGAGCGCAGAAGTGGTCCTGCAACTTTATCCGCCTCCATCCAGTCTATTAATTGTTGCCGGGAAGCTA
GAGTAAGTAGTTCGCCAGTTAATAGTTTGCGCAACGTTGTTGCCATTGCTACAGGCATCGTGGTGTCACG
CTCGTCGTTTGGTATGGCTTCATTCAGCTCCGGTTCCCAACGATCAAGGCGAGTTACATGATCCCCCATG
TTGTGCAAAAAAGCGGTTAGCTCCTTCGGTCCTCCGATCGTTGTCAGAAGTAAGTTGGCCGCAGTGTTAT
CACTCATGGTTATGGCAGCACTGCATAATTCTCTTACTGTCATGCCATCCGTAAGATGCTTTTCTGTGAC
TGGTGAGTACTCAACCAAGTCATTCTGAGAATAGTGTATGCGGCGACCGAGTTGCTCTTGCCCGGCGTCA
ATACGGGATAATACCGCGCCACATAGCAGAACTTTAAAAGTGCTCATCATTGGAAAACGTTCTTCGGGGC
GAAAACTCTCAAGGATCTTACCGCTGTTGAGATCCAGTTCGATGTAACCCACTCGTGCACCCAACTGATC
TTCAGCATCTTTTACTTTCACCAGCGTTTCTGGGTGAGCAAAAACAGGAAGGCAAAATGCCGCAAAAAAG
GGAATAAGGGCGACACGGAAATGTTGAATACTCATACTCTTCCTTTTTCAATATTATTGAAGCATTTATC
AAGGTTATTGTCTCATGAGCGGATACATATTTGAATGTATTTAGAAAAATAAACAAATAGGGGTTCCGCG
CACGAATTGGCCAGCGCTGCCATTTTTGGGGTGAGGCCGTTCGCGGCCGAGGGGCGCAGCCCCTGGGGGG
ATGGGAGGCCCGCGTTAGCGGGCCGGGAGGGTTCGAGAAGGGGGGGCACCCCCCTTCGGCGTGCGCGGTC
ACGCGCACAGGGCGCAGCCCTGGTTAAAAACAAGGTTTATAAATATTGGTTTAAAAGCAGGTTAAAAGAC
AGGTTAGCGGTGGCCGAAAAACGGGCGGAAACCCTTGCAAATGCTGGATTTTCTGCCTGTGGACAGCCCC
TCAAATGTCAATAGGTGCGCCCCTCATCTGTCAGCACTCTGCCCCTCAAGTGTCAAGGATCGCGCCCCTC
ATCTGTCAGTAGTCGCGCCCCTCAAGTGTCAATACCGCAGGGCACTTATCCCCAGGCTTGTCCACATCAT
CTGTGGGAAACTCGCGTAAAATCAGGCGTTTTCGCCGATTTGCGAGGCTGGCCAGCTCCACGTCGCCGGC
CGAAATCGAGCCTGCCCCTCATCTGTCAACGCCGCGCCGGGTGAGTCGGCCCCTCAAGTGTCAACGTCCG
CCCCTCATCTGTCAGTGAGGGCCAAGTTTTCCGCGAGGTATCCACAACGCCGGCGGCCGCGGTGTCTCGC
ACACGGCTTCGACGGCGTTTCTGGCGCGTTTGCAGGGCCATAGACGGCCGCCAGCCCAGCGGCGAGGGCA
ACCAGCCCGGTGAGCGTCGCAAAGGAGATCCTGATCTGACTGATGGGCTGCCTGTATCGAGTGGTGATTT
TGTGCCGAGCTGCCGGTCGGGGAGCTGTTGGCTGGCTGGTGGCAGGATATATTGTGGTGTAAACAAATTG
ACGCTTAGACAACTTAATAACACATTGCGGACGTTTTTAATGTACTGGGGTGGATGCAGTGGGCCCCACT
CTGTGAAGACAATGCCGAATTCGGATCCGGAGGTCAACATGGTGGAGCACGACACTCTGGTCTACTCCAA
AAATGTCAAAGATACAGTCTCAGAAGATCAAAGGGCTATTGAGACTTTTCAACAAAGGATAATTTCGGGA
AACCTCCTCGGATTCCATTGCCCAGCTATCTGTCACTTCATCGAAAGGACAGTAGAAAAGGAAGGTGGCT
CCTACAAATGCCATCATTGCGATAAAGGAAAGGCTATCATTCAAGATCTCTCTGCCGACAGTGGTCCCAA
AGATGGACCCCCACCCACGAGGAGCATCGTGGAAAAAGAAGAGGTTCCAACCACGTCTACAAAGCAAGTG
GATTGATGTGACATCTCCACTGACGTAAGGGATGACGCACAATCCCACTATCCTTCGCAAGACCCTTCCT
CTATATAAGGAAGTTCATTTCATTTGGAGAGGACACGCTCGAGTATAAGAGCTCATTTTTACAACAATTA
CCAACAACAACAAACAACAAACAACATTACAATTACATTTACAATTATCGATACAATGTGGAAGCTGAGA
ATTGGTGAAAAGAATGGGAAGTTCAACATTGGTGATGGAAATGGCGATGAATATTTGTATAGCACCAACA
ACTTCGTGGGGAGACAAACGTGGGAGTTCGACCCTGACGCAGGGACGCAGGAAGAACATGACGAAGTTGA
AAGGTTTCGAGAACAATTTTTGATCAATAAGAAGAAGCTCGACATCAGTTGTGCCGCGGACTTGCTCATG
CGAAATCAGCTTATTAAGGAAAGCGGGATCGATCTTATGAGCGAACCTCCGGTGAGACTTGGAGATGATG
AGGATGTGAACTTTGAAGCGGTGACAATAGCGGTGAAAAAAGCAGTTCGACTAAACCGTGCGATCCAAGC
TTGGGATGGTCATTGGCCGGCTGAAAATGCTGGTCCACTTTTCTTCACTCCTCCGTTGATAATTGCCCTG
TACGTAAGTGGTACATTAGATATAATGCTAACCGAAGAACACAAGAAGGAGATGATACGATATATGTACA
TCCATCAAAATGAGGACGGGGGATGGGGATTCTATATATCGGGCAGAAGCACAATGATAGGGACTGCCTT
GAACTATGTGGGTTTAAGACTTCTTGGAGAAACTTCATCATCACCCGATGACGATGGCGATGGTGCACTT
GCTAAAGGCCGTAAATGGATACTTGACCACGGTGGCGCTACCTCCATCCCTTCGTGGGGCAAGGTGTATC
TGGCGTCGCTTGGAGTGTATGAATGGGCAGGCTCTAACCCTCTTCCTCCAGAATTCTGGCTTTTTCCTTC
CTTTTTGCCTTATCATCCTGCAAAAATGTGGTGTTACTGTAGAACCACGTACATGCCAATGTCATACTTG
TATGGTACCCGTTTCCATGGCCCTATTACAGACCTTATTGTGTCTTTGAGAAAAGAGATTCATGTCCTTC
CTTACAACCAGATTGATTGGAACAAACAACGACACAACTGTTGCAAGGAGGATCTTTACTACCCTCACAC
CTACATACAAGATCTCTTATGGGATGGACTTCATTATTTTAGCGAGCCACTTATTTCAAAATGGCCCGTC
AAGAAGCTAAGAGAGAAAGGTCTGAAGAGAGTCGTTGAGCTAATGAGTTATAATGCCGAGGAAGCACGTT
ACATAACTATGGGTTGCGTCGAGAAGGCTTTACAAATTATGTGTTTTTATAACGAGGATCCAAATGGAAT
TGACTTCAAACGACACCTTGCTAGAGTCCCCGATTACTTGTGGATGGCGGAGGATGGTATGAAGATGCAA
AGTTTTGGTAGTCAGTTATGGGATTGCACTCTTGTAACTCAAGCAATAATCGCGAGTAATATGGTCGACG
AGTATGGAGATTCACTCAAAAAAGCCCACTTTTACTTGAAAGAATCACAGATCAAAGAGAACCCAAAAGG
AGATTACGCAAACATGTGTCGCCAGTTTACAAAAGGGGCATGGACCTTCTCCGATCAAGATCAAGGTTGG
GTCGTTTCAGATTGCACTGCCGAAGCTTTGAAGTGTTTACTGGCAATGTCGCAAATGCCACAAGAAATTG
TGGGAGAAAAGGTTGAAGTGGAACGCTTATATGATGCTGTGAATGTCCTCCTTTACCTACAAAGTCCAGA
AAGTGGTGGTTTTGCAATTTGGGAGGCACCAGTTCCAAAACCATATTTAGAGAAATTGAATCCTTCGGAA
CTCTTTGCAGACATAGTGGTGGAAAGAGAGCATGTTGAATGTACAGGCTCCATTATCCATGCGCTCAAAA
CATTCAAACATCTGCATCCAGGGCATCGTGAGAAAGAAATAGAAGTTGCTATTGAAAACGGCATACGCTT
TTTGGAAAATAGGCAACAAGAAAATGGTTCGTGGTATGGTTACTGGGGTATATGTTATCTTTATGGGACA
TATTTTGTGCTGCAAGGATTAGTATCTTGTGGGAAAACATATGAAAATTGTGAAGCAGTTCGGAAAGCTG
TCAATTTTTTCCTCTCGACACAGAACTCAGAAGGTGGTTGGGGAGAGAGCTTCGAATCGTGCCCACAAGA
GAAATTTATACCTTTGGAGGGGAACCGGACAAATTTGGTGCAAACTTCATGGGCCATGCTCGGACTTCTA
TGTGGTGGGCAGGCTGAAAGGGATCCTACACCATTACATAAAGCAGCAAAATTGCTCATCAATGGACAAA
TGGATGATGGAGATTTTCCTCAACAGGAAATCACGGGAGTATACATGAAAAATTGCATGTTACATTATGC
AGAATATAGAAACACTTTTCCGTTATGGGCACTGGCTGAGTACCGCAAGCGTGTTTGGTTGCCAAAACAA
GAAACCGGTTCGTAAGTCGACCGGCTGCTAACAAAGCCCGAGCTTCTCTAGCTAGAGTCGATCGACAAGC
TCGAGTTTCTCCATAATAATGTGTGAGTAGTTCCCAGATAAGGGAATTAGGGTTCCTATAGGGTTTCGCT
CATGTGTTGAGCATATAAGAAACCCTTAGTATGTATTTGTATTTGTAAAATACTTCTATCAATAAAATTT
CTAATTCCTAAAACCAAAATCCAGTACTAAAATCCAGATCGCT
Features (pLannotate 1.2.2; 14 found; start..end, strand, type, name):
     42..66      +  misc_feature   RB T-DNA repeat: right border repeat from nopaline C58 T-DNA
    178..198     -  CDS            TetR (fragment): tetracycline resistance regulatory protein; tetR
    225..1370    -  CDS            trfA: TRFA_ECOLX - Experimental evidence at protein level: Swiss-Prot protein existence level 1. Also involved in plasmid copy number control, promoting intermolecular coupling of protein bound iterons at oriV, which inhibits replication initiation. From Escherichia coli.
   1706..2294    -  rep_origin     ori: high-copy-number ColE1/pMB1/pBR322/pUC origin of replication
   2465..3325    -  CDS            AmpR: β-lactamase; bla; confers resistance to ampicillin, carbenicillin, and related antibiotics
   3326..3430    -  promoter       AmpR promoter: bla
   3517..4148    -  rep_origin     oriV: incP origin of replication
   4240..4264    +  misc_feature   LB T-DNA repeat: left border repeat from nopaline C58 T-DNA
   4450..4795    +  promoter       CaMV 35S promoter: strong constitutive promoter from cauliflower mosaic virus
   4747..4793    +  promoter       minimal CaMV 35S promoter: minimal 35S promoter from cauliflower mosaic virus
   4824..4877    +  misc_feature   TMV Ω: translational enhancer from the tobacco mosaic virus 5'-leader sequence (Gallie et al., 1988)
   4886..7213    +  CDS            DDS: DADIS_PANGI - Also known as DS
   7234..7251    +  CDS            SET1 (fragment): solubility-enhancement tag derived from T7 phage gene 10B
   7286..7460    +  polyA_signal   CaMV poly(A) signal: cauliflower mosaic virus polyadenylation signal
