[The description below was written by a language model from this plasmid's Addgene catalogue record and pLannotate feature annotations shown in this document.]
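Description:
pEPMS1CB0011 is a Level 1, Position 1 Golden Gate (MoClo-style) plant expression construct built in the pICH47732 acceptor backbone. It is a binary-type vector: the feature table shows nopaline-type left and right T-DNA border repeats flanking the cargo, an incP oriV together with the trfA replication initiator for broad-host-range maintenance (the arrangement that allows replication in Agrobacterium), and a high-copy ColE1/pUC-type origin for propagation in E. coli. Bacterial selection is by ampicillin via a β-lactamase gene with its own promoter. No plant selectable marker is annotated within the T-DNA. A short TetR hit and a short SET1 tag hit are fragmentary matches and are most likely annotation artefacts or backbone remnants rather than functional parts.

The payload is a single transcription unit assembled by BsaI cloning, with the BsaI sites destroyed in the process. A short CaMV 35S promoter fused to the tobacco mosaic virus Ω leader, which acts as a translational enhancer, drives a coding sequence of about 2.3 kb recorded as CeTXSS from Cichorium endivia, followed by the CaMV 35S polyadenylation signal/terminator. Internal BsaI sites in the coding sequence were removed by silent mutation to make it compatible with Golden Gate assembly. The automated annotation labels this open reading frame by similarity to a Panax ginseng dammarenediol synthase, which suggests an oxidosqualene cyclase-type triterpene synthase, but the record does not spell out the enzyme's product. The associated work concerns triterpenoid biosynthesis. The construct suits strong constitutive expression in plants, either directly through Agrobacterium-mediated delivery or as the first-position unit in a multigene Level 2 assembly.
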