Addgene plasmid #227536: pEPMS1CB0011
Purpose: Level 1 - Position 1 with 35S promoter and terminator for plant expression
Depositing lab: Nicola Patron. Depositing organization: Earlham Institute. Publication: Biosynthesis and bioactivity of anti-inflammatory triterpenoids in Calendula officinalis. Golubova D, Salmon M, Su H, Tansley C, Kaithakottil GG, Linsmith G, Schudoma C, Swarbreck D, O'Connell MA, Patron NJ. Nat Commun. 2025 Jul 28;16(1):6941. doi: 10.1038/s41467-025-62269-w. PubMed 40721615.
Backbone
  Vector backbone: pICH47732
  Vector type: Plant Expression
Growth in bacteria
  Bacterial resistance: Ampicillin, 100 μg/mL
  Growth temperature: 37°C
  Growth strain: DH5alpha
  Copy number: High Copy
Gene/Insert
  Gene/Insert name: 35Sshort_TMV_CeTXSS_35S
  Species: Cichorium endivia
  Mutation: BsaI sites removed by silent mutation
  Promoter: 35Sshort_TMV (pICH51277)
  Cloning method: Restriction Enzyme; 5′ cloning site BsaI (destroyed during cloning); 3′ cloning site BsaI (destroyed during cloning)
Terms and licenses: Academic/Nonprofit Terms; Industry Terms: Not Available to Industry
How to cite: pEPMS1CB0011 was a gift from Nicola Patron (Addgene plasmid # 227536 ; http://n2t.net/addgene:227536 ; RRID:Addgene_227536)
